Addgene plasmid #104066: CRY2low-mCherry-Raf1
Purpose: Expresses fusion of CRY2low mutant (CRY2 aa1-491 R489E A491D) with mCherry and Raf1
Depositing lab: Bianxiao Cui. Depositing organization: Stanford University. Publication: Understanding CRY2 interactions for optical control of intracellular signaling. Duan L, Hope J, Ong Q, Lou HY, Kim N, McCarthy C, Acero V, Lin MZ, Cui B. Nat Commun. 2017 Sep 15;8(1):547. doi: 10.1038/s41467-017-00648-8. PubMed 28916751.
Backbone
  Vector backbone: pcDNA3.1
  Backbone size w/o insert (bp): 5300
  Total vector size (bp): 9500
  Vector type: Mammalian Expression
Growth in bacteria
  Bacterial resistance: Ampicillin, 100 μg/mL
  Growth temperature: 37°C
  Growth strain: DH5alpha
  Copy number: Unknown
Gene/Insert
  Gene/Insert name: CRY2low-mCherry-Raf1 (alt names: CRY2PHR; mCherry; Raf1)
  Species: H. sapiens (human), A. thaliana (mustard weed)
  Mutation: CRY2 aa 1-491 truncation, R489E A491D
  Entrez Gene: CRY2 (a.k.a. AT1G04400, AT-PHH1, ATCRY2, CRYPTOCHROME 2 APOPROTEIN, F19P19.14, F19P19_14, FHA, PHH1, cryptochrome 2); RAF1 (a.k.a. CMD1NN, CRAF, NS5, Raf-1, c-Raf)
  Promoter: CMV
  Cloning method: Gibson Cloning
  Sequencing primers: 5′ CMV forward
Terms and licenses: Academic/Nonprofit Terms; Industry Terms: Not Available to Industry
How to cite: CRY2low-mCherry-Raf1 was a gift from Bianxiao Cui (Addgene plasmid # 104066 ; http://n2t.net/addgene:104066 ; RRID:Addgene_104066)
