[The description below was written by a language model from this plasmid's Addgene catalogue record and pLannotate feature annotations shown in this document.]
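Description:
CRY2low-mCherry-Raf1 is a mammalian expression plasmid of about 9.5 kb built on the pcDNA3.1 backbone. It is propagated in E. coli through a high-copy ColE1/pUC-type origin and selected with ampicillin via the β-lactamase gene. An f1 origin is also present. For mammalian cells the backbone carries an SV40 early promoter driving a neomycin phosphotransferase gene followed by an SV40 polyadenylation signal, which would allow G418 selection of stable transfectants.

The payload is a single open reading frame placed between the CMV immediate-early enhancer/promoter and the bovine growth hormone polyadenylation signal. It reads, from N- to C-terminus, the photolyase homology region of Arabidopsis thaliana cryptochrome 2, then mCherry, then human RAF1. The CRY2 portion is the "CRY2low" variant, a truncation to residues 1–491 carrying R489E and A491D substitutions. CRY2 is a blue-light photoreceptor whose PHR domain binds CIB1 on illumination. Fusing it to Raf1, the kinase linking Ras to the MAPK/ERK cascade, makes Raf1 signalling addressable by light, while mCherry lets the fusion be seen by red fluorescence. The associated study concerns CRY2 interactions for optical control of intracellular signalling. The "low" name suggests a variant with reduced interaction tendency, but the record does not spell out its phenotype.

Two full sequences are annotated, a depositor version and a repository sequencing result, differing by about 20 bp. They agree on all major features. They differ only in the short regions flanking the insert, where the depositor version shows a T7 promoter upstream and the sequencing result shows a reverse SP6 promoter downstream.
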