Features (pLannotate 1.2.2; 23 found; start..end, strand, type, name):
     28..80      -  misc_feature   bom (fragment): basis of mobility region from pBR322
    235..614     +  enhancer       CMV enhancer: human cytomegalovirus immediate early enhancer
    615..818     +  promoter       CMV promoter: human cytomegalovirus (CMV) immediate early promoter
    814..847     +  LTR            5' LTR (truncated) (fragment): truncated 5' long terminal repeat (LTR) from HIV-1
    863..881     +  promoter       T7 promoter: promoter for bacteriophage T7 RNA polymerase
    923..2386    +  CDS            CRY2PHR: N-terminal photolyase homology region of Arabidopsis thaliana cryptochrome 2 binds to CIB1 upon exposure to blue light (Kennedy et al., 2010)
   2438..3145    +  CDS            mCherry: mCherry is a basic (constitutively fluorescent) red fluorescent protein published in 2004, derived from Discosoma sp.. It is reported to be a very rapidly-maturing monomer with low acid sensitivity.
   3146..3164    +  misc_feature   MCS (fragment): multiple cloning site
   3167..5110    +  CDS            RAF1 (sequence withheld): RAF1_HUMAN - Also known as RAF. Experimental evidence at protein level: Swiss-Prot protein existence level 1. Serine/threonine-protein kinase that acts as a regulatory link between the membrane-associated Ras GTPases and the MAPK/ERK cascade, and this critical regulatory link functions as a switch determining cell fate decisions including proliferation, differentiation, apoptosis, survival and oncogenic transformation. RAF1 activation initiates a mitogen-activated protein kinase (MAPK) cascade that comprises a sequential phosphorylation of the dual-specific MAPK kinases (MAP2K1/MEK1 and MAP2K2
   5164..5388    +  polyA_signal   bGH poly(A) signal: bovine growth hormone polyadenylation signal
   5392..5413    +  promoter       SV40 promoter (fragment): SV40 enhancer and early promoter
   5434..5862    +  rep_origin     f1 ori (sequence partly withheld): f1 bacteriophage origin of replication; arrow indicates direction of (+) strand synthesis
   5876..6205    +  promoter       SV40 promoter: SV40 enhancer and early promoter
   6272..7063    +  CDS            neo: KKA2_KLEPN - Also known as kan, nptII. Experimental evidence at protein level: Swiss-Prot protein existence level 1. Resistance to kanamycin, neomycin, paromomycin, ribostamycin, butirosin and gentamicin B. From Klebsiella pneumoniae.
   7087..7245    +  CDS            ble (fragment): BLE_KLEPN - Experimental evidence at protein level: Swiss-Prot protein existence level 1. Binding protein with a strong affinity to the bleomycin family of antibiotics. Binds to CL990; an antimitotic-antibiotic compound. From Klebsiella pneumoniae.
   7240..7361    +  polyA_signal   SV40 poly(A) signal: SV40 polyadenylation signal
   7434..7450    -  protein_bind   lac operator: The lac repressor binds to the lac operator to inhibit transcription in E. coli. This inhibition can be relieved by adding lactose or isopropyl-β-D-thiogalactopyranoside (IPTG). lac repressor encoded by lacI
   7458..7488    -  promoter       lac promoter: promoter for the E. coli lac operon
   7503..7524    -  protein_bind   CAP binding site: CAP binding activates transcription in the presence of cAMP. E. coli catabolite activator protein
   7537..7629    -  CDS            lacI (fragment): lac repressor; lacI; The lac repressor binds to the lac operator to inhibit transcription in E. coli. This inhibition can be relieved by adding lactose or isopropyl-β-D-thiogalactopyranoside (IPTG).
   7812..8397    -  rep_origin     ori: high-copy-number ColE1/pMB1/pBR322/pUC origin of replication
   8568..9428    -  CDS            AmpR: β-lactamase; bla; confers resistance to ampicillin, carbenicillin, and related antibiotics
   9429..9533    -  promoter       AmpR promoter: bla
>Addgene plasmid #104066 | CRY2low-mCherry-Raf1 | depositor full sequence | sequence record 197487 | CRY2low-mCherry-Raf1 sequence 9564 bps
GACGGATCGGGAGATCTCCCGATCCCCTATGGTGCACTCTCAGTACAATCTGCTCTGATGCCGCATAGTT
AAGCCAGTATCTGCTCCCTGCTTGTGTGTTGGAGGTCGCTGAGTAGTGCGCGAGCAAAATTTAAGCTACA
ACAAGGCAAGGCTTGACCGACAATTGCATGAAGAATCTGCTTAGGGTTAGGCGTTTTGCGCTGCTTCGCG
ATGTACGGGCCAGATATACGCGTTGACATTGATTATTGACTAGTTATTAATAGTAATCAATTACGGGGTC
ATTAGTTCATAGCCCATATATGGAGTTCCGCGTTACATAACTTACGGTAAATGGCCCGCCTGGCTGACCG
CCCAACGACCCCCGCCCATTGACGTCAATAATGACGTATGTTCCCATAGTAACGCCAATAGGGACTTTCC
ATTGACGTCAATGGGTGGAGTATTTACGGTAAACTGCCCACTTGGCAGTACATCAAGTGTATCATATGCC
AAGTACGCCCCCTATTGACGTCAATGACGGTAAATGGCCCGCCTGGCATTATGCCCAGTACATGACCTTA
TGGGACTTTCCTACTTGGCAGTACATCTACGTATTAGTCATCGCTATTACCATGGTGATGCGGTTTTGGC
AGTACATCAATGGGCGTGGATAGCGGTTTGACTCACGGGGATTTCCAAGTCTCCACCCCATTGACGTCAA
TGGGAGTTTGTTTTGGCACCAAAATCAACGGGACTTTCCAAAATGTCGTAACAACTCCGCCCCATTGACG
CAAATGGGCGGTAGGCGTGTACGGTGGGAGGTCTATATAAGCAGAGCTCTCTGGCTAACTAGAGAACCCA
CTGCTTACTGGCTTATCGAAATTAATACGACTCACTATAGGGAGACCCAAGCTGGCTAGCGTTTAAACTT
AAGCTTGGTACCATGAAGATGGACAAAAAGACTATAGTTTGGTTTAGAAGAGACCTAAGGATTGAGGATA
ATCCTGCATTAGCAGCAGCTGCTCACGAAGGATCTGTTTTTCCTGTCTTCATTTGGTGTCCTGAAGAAGA
AGGACAGTTTTATCCTGGAAGAGCTTCAAGATGGTGGATGAAACAATCACTTGCTCACTTATCTCAATCC
TTGAAGGCTCTTGGATCTGACCTCACTTTAATCAAAACCCACAACACGATTTCAGCGATCTTGGATTGTA
TCCGCGTTACCGGTGCTACAAAAGTCGTCTTTAACCACCTCTATGATCCTGTTTCGTTAGTTCGGGACCA
TACCGTAAAGGAGAAGCTGGTGGAACGTGGGATCTCTGTGCAAAGCTACAATGGAGATCTATTGTATGAA
CCGTGGGAGATATACTGCGAAAAGGGCAAACCTTTTACGAGTTTCAATTCTTACTGGAAGAAATGCTTAG
ATATGTCGATTGAATCCGTTATGCTTCCTCCTCCTTGGCGGTTGATGCCAATAACTGCAGCGGCTGAAGC
GATTTGGGCGTGTTCGATTGAAGAACTAGGGCTGGAGAATGAGGCCGAGAAACCGAGCAATGCGTTGTTA
ACTAGAGCTTGGTCTCCAGGATGGAGCAATGCTGATAAGTTACTAAATGAGTTCATCGAGAAGCAGTTGA
TAGATTATGCAAAGAACAGCAAGAAAGTTGTTGGGAATTCTACTTCACTACTTTCTCCGTATCTCCATTT
CGGGGAAATAAGCGTCAGACACGTTTTCCAGTGTGCCCGGATGAAACAAATTATATGGGCAAGAGATAAG
AACAGTGAAGGAGAAGAAAGTGCAGATCTTTTTCTTAGGGGAATCGGTTTAAGAGAGTATTCTCGGTATA
TATGTTTCAACTTCCCGTTTACTCACGAGCAATCGTTGTTGAGTCATCTTCGGTTTTTCCCTTGGGATGC
TGATGTTGATAAGTTCAAGGCCTGGAGACAAGGCAGGACCGGTTATCCGTTGGTGGATGCCGGAATGAGA
GAGCTTTGGGCTACCGGATGGATGCATAACAGAATAAGAGTGATTGTTTCAAGCTTTGCTGTGAAGTTTC
TTCTCCTTCCATGGAAATGGGGAATGAAGTATTTCTGGGATACACTTTTGGATGCTGATTTGGAATGTGA
CATCCTTGGCTGGCAGTATATCTCTGGGAGTATCCCCGATGGCCACGAGCTTGATCGCTTGGACAATCCC
GCGTTACAAGGCGCCAAATATGACCCAGAAGGTGAGTACATAAGGCAATGGCTTCCCGAGCTTGCGAGAT
TGCCAACTGAATGGATCCATCATCCATGGGACGCTCCTTTAACCGTACTCAAAGCTTCTGGTGTGGAACT
CGGAACAAACTATGCGAAACCCATTGTAGACATCGACACAGCTCGTGAGCTACTAGCTAAAGCTATTTCA
AGAACCGAGGAAGACGAATTCGATAGTGCTGGTAGTGCTGGTAGTGCTGGTACTAGTATGGTGAGCAAGG
GCGAGGAGGATAACATGGCCATCATCAAGGAGTTCATGCGCTTCAAGGTGCATATGGAGGGCTCCGTGAA
CGGCCACGAGTTCGAGATCGAGGGCGAGGGCGAGGGCCGCCCCTACGAGGGCACCCAGACCGCCAAGCTG
AAGGTGACCAAGGGTGGCCCCCTGCCCTTCGCCTGGGACATCCTGTCCCCTCAGTTCATGTACGGCTCCA
AGGCCTACGTGAAGCACCCCGCCGACATCCCCGACTACTTGAAGCTGTCCTTCCCCGAGGGCTTCAAGTG
GGAGCGCGTGATGAACTTCGAGGACGGCGGCGTGGTGACCGTGACCCAGGACTCCTCCCTGCAGGACGGC
GAGTTCATCTACAAGGTGAAGCTGCGCGGCACCAACTTCCCCTCCGACGGCCCCGTAATGCAGAAGAAGA
CCATGGGCTGGGAGGCCTCCTCCGAGCGGATGTACCCCGAGGACGGCGCCCTGAAGGGCGAGATCAAGCA
GAGGCTGAAGCTGAAGGACGGCGGCCACTACGACGCTGAGGTCAAGACCACCTACAAGGCCAAGAAGCCC
GTGCAGCTGCCCGGCGCCTACAACGTCAACATCAAGTTGGACATCACCTCCCACAACGAGGACTACACCA
TCGTGGAACAGTACGAACGCGCCGAGGGCCGCCACTCCACCGGCGGCATGGACGAGCTGTACAAGTCCGG
ACTCAGATCTCGAGTG
[1944 nt withheld, positions 3167-5110]
TAAGCGGCCGCTCGAGTCTAGAGGGCCCGTTTAAACCCGCTGATCAGCCTCGACTGTGCCTTCTAGTTGC
CAGCCATCTGTTGTTTGCCCCTCCCCCGTGCCTTCCTTGACCCTGGAAGGTGCCACTCCCACTGTCCTTT
CCTAATAAAATGAGGAAATTGCATCGCATTGTCTGAGTAGGTGTCATTCTATTCTGGGGGGTGGGGTGGG
GCAGGACAGCAAGGGGGAGGATTGGGAAGACAATAGCAGGCATGCTGGGGATGCGGTGGGCTCTATGGCT
TCTGAGGCGGAAAGAACCAGCTGGGGCTCTAGGGGGTATCCCC
[124 nt withheld, positions 5434-5557]
C
[91 nt withheld, positions 5559-5649]
A
[49 nt withheld, positions 5651-5699]
CCTTTGACGTTGGAGTCCACGTTCTTT
[37 nt withheld, positions 5727-5763]
ACCCTATCTCGGTCTATTCTTTTGATTTATAAGGGATTTTGCCGATTTCGGCCTATTGGTTAAAAAATGA
GCTGATTTAACAAAAATTTAACGCGAATTAATTCTGTGGAATGTGTGTCAGTTAGGGTGTGGAAAGTCCC
CAGGCTCCCCAGCAGGCAGAAGTATGCAAAGCATGCATCTCAATTAGTCAGCAACCAGGTGTGGAAAGTC
CCCAGGCTCCCCAGCAGGCAGAAGTATGCAAAGCATGCATCTCAATTAGTCAGCAACCATAGTCCCGCCC
CTAACTCCGCCCATCCCGCCCCTAACTCCGCCCAGTTCCGCCCATTCTCCGCCCCATGGCTGACTAATTT
TTTTTATTTATGCAGAGGCCGAGGCCGCCTCTGCCTCTGAGCTATTCCAGAAGTAGTGAGGAGGCTTTTT
TGGAGGCCTAGGCTTTTGCAAAAAGCTCCCGGGAGCTTGTATATCCATTTTCGGATCTGATCAAGAGACA
GGATGAGGATCGTTTCGCATGATTGAACAAGATGGATTGCACGCAGGTTCTCCGGCCGCTTGGGTGGAGA
GGCTATTCGGCTATGACTGGGCACAACAGACAATCGGCTGCTCTGATGCCGCCGTGTTCCGGCTGTCAGC
GCAGGGGCGCCCGGTTCTTTTTGTCAAGACCGACCTGTCCGGTGCCCTGAATGAACTGCAGGACGAGGCA
GCGCGGCTATCGTGGCTGGCCACGACGGGCGTTCCTTGCGCAGCTGTGCTCGACGTTGTCACTGAAGCGG
GAAGGGACTGGCTGCTATTGGGCGAAGTGCCGGGGCAGGATCTCCTGTCATCTCACCTTGCTCCTGCCGA
GAAAGTATCCATCATGGCTGATGCAATGCGGCGGCTGCATACGCTTGATCCGGCTACCTGCCCATTCGAC
CACCAAGCGAAACATCGCATCGAGCGAGCACGTACTCGGATGGAAGCCGGTCTTGTCGATCAGGATGATC
TGGACGAAGAGCATCAGGGGCTCGCGCCAGCCGAACTGTTCGCCAGGCTCAAGGCGCGCATGCCCGACGG
CGAGGATCTCGTCGTGACCCATGGCGATGCCTGCTTGCCGAATATCATGGTGGAAAATGGCCGCTTTTCT
GGATTCATCGACTGTGGCCGGCTGGGTGTGGCGGACCGCTATCAGGACATAGCGTTGGCTACCCGTGATA
TTGCTGAAGAGCTTGGCGGCGAATGGGCTGACCGCTTCCTCGTGCTTTACGGTATCGCCGCTCCCGATTC
GCAGCGCATCGCCTTCTATCGCCTTCTTGACGAGTTCTTCTGAGCGGGACTCTGGGGTTCGAAATGACCG
ACCAAGCGACGCCCAACCTGCCATCACGAGATTTCGATTCCACCGCCGCCTTCTATGAAAGGTTGGGCTT
CGGAATCGTTTTCCGGGACGCCGGCTGGATGATCCTCCAGCGCGGGGATCTCATGCTGGAGTTCTTCGCC
CACCCCAACTTGTTTATTGCAGCTTATAATGGTTACAAATAAAGCAATAGCATCACAAATTTCACAAATA
AAGCATTTTTTTCACTGCATTCTAGTTGTGGTTTGTCCAAACTCATCAATGTATCTTATCATGTCTGTAT
ACCGTCGACCTCTAGCTAGAGCTTGGCGTAATCATGGTCATAGCTGTTTCCTGTGTGAAATTGTTATCCG
CTCACAATTCCACACAACATACGAGCCGGAAGCATAAAGTGTAAAGCCTGGGGTGCCTAATGAGTGAGCT
AACTCACATTAATTGCGTTGCGCTCACTGCCCGCTTTCCAGTCGGGAAACCTGTCGTGCCAGCTGCATTA
ATGAATCGGCCAACGCGCGGGGAGAGGCGGTTTGCGTATTGGGCGCTCTTCCGCTTCCTCGCTCACTGAC
TCGCTGCGCTCGGTCGTTCGGCTGCGGCGAGCGGTATCAGCTCACTCAAAGGCGGTAATACGGTTATCCA
CAGAATCAGGGGATAACGCAGGAAAGAACATGTGAGCAAAAGGCCAGCAAAAGGCCAGGAACCGTAAAAA
GGCCGCGTTGCTGGCGTTTTTCCATAGGCTCCGCCCCCCTGACGAGCATCACAAAAATCGACGCTCAAGT
CAGAGGTGGCGAAACCCGACAGGACTATAAAGATACCAGGCGTTTCCCCCTGGAAGCTCCCTCGTGCGCT
CTCCTGTTCCGACCCTGCCGCTTACCGGATACCTGTCCGCCTTTCTCCCTTCGGGAAGCGTGGCGCTTTC
TCATAGCTCACGCTGTAGGTATCTCAGTTCGGTGTAGGTCGTTCGCTCCAAGCTGGGCTGTGTGCACGAA
CCCCCCGTTCAGCCCGACCGCTGCGCCTTATCCGGTAACTATCGTCTTGAGTCCAACCCGGTAAGACACG
ACTTATCGCCACTGGCAGCAGCCACTGGTAACAGGATTAGCAGAGCGAGGTATGTAGGCGGTGCTACAGA
GTTCTTGAAGTGGTGGCCTAACTACGGCTACACTAGAAGAACAGTATTTGGTATCTGCGCTCTGCTGAAG
CCAGTTACCTTCGGAAAAAGAGTTGGTAGCTCTTGATCCGGCAAACAAACCACCGCTGGTAGCGGTTTTT
TTGTTTGCAAGCAGCAGATTACGCGCAGAAAAAAAGGATCTCAAGAAGATCCTTTGATCTTTTCTACGGG
GTCTGACGCTCAGTGGAACGAAAACTCACGTTAAGGGATTTTGGTCATGAGATTATCAAAAAGGATCTTC
ACCTAGATCCTTTTAAATTAAAAATGAAGTTTTAAATCAATCTAAAGTATATATGAGTAAACTTGGTCTG
ACAGTTACCAATGCTTAATCAGTGAGGCACCTATCTCAGCGATCTGTCTATTTCGTTCATCCATAGTTGC
CTGACTCCCCGTCGTGTAGATAACTACGATACGGGAGGGCTTACCATCTGGCCCCAGTGCTGCAATGATA
CCGCGAGACCCACGCTCACCGGCTCCAGATTTATCAGCAATAAACCAGCCAGCCGGAAGGGCCGAGCGCA
GAAGTGGTCCTGCAACTTTATCCGCCTCCATCCAGTCTATTAATTGTTGCCGGGAAGCTAGAGTAAGTAG
TTCGCCAGTTAATAGTTTGCGCAACGTTGTTGCCATTGCTACAGGCATCGTGGTGTCACGCTCGTCGTTT
GGTATGGCTTCATTCAGCTCCGGTTCCCAACGATCAAGGCGAGTTACATGATCCCCCATGTTGTGCAAAA
AAGCGGTTAGCTCCTTCGGTCCTCCGATCGTTGTCAGAAGTAAGTTGGCCGCAGTGTTATCACTCATGGT
TATGGCAGCACTGCATAATTCTCTTACTGTCATGCCATCCGTAAGATGCTTTTCTGTGACTGGTGAGTAC
TCAACCAAGTCATTCTGAGAATAGTGTATGCGGCGACCGAGTTGCTCTTGCCCGGCGTCAATACGGGATA
ATACCGCGCCACATAGCAGAACTTTAAAAGTGCTCATCATTGGAAAACGTTCTTCGGGGCGAAAACTCTC
AAGGATCTTACCGCTGTTGAGATCCAGTTCGATGTAACCCACTCGTGCACCCAACTGATCTTCAGCATCT
TTTACTTTCACCAGCGTTTCTGGGTGAGCAAAAACAGGAAGGCAAAATGCCGCAAAAAAGGGAATAAGGG
CGACACGGAAATGTTGAATACTCATACTCTTCCTTTTTCAATATTATTGAAGCATTTATCAGGGTTATTG
TCTCATGAGCGGATACATATTTGAATGTATTTAGAAAAATAAACAAATAGGGGTTCCGCGCACATTTCCC
CGAAAAGTGCCACCTGACGTC
