Features (pLannotate 1.2.2; 23 found; start..end, strand, type, name):
     48..100     -  misc_feature   bom (fragment): basis of mobility region from pBR322
    255..634     +  enhancer       CMV enhancer: human cytomegalovirus immediate early enhancer
    635..838     +  promoter       CMV promoter: human cytomegalovirus (CMV) immediate early promoter
    861..888     +  misc_feature   MCS (fragment): multiple cloning site
    895..2358    +  CDS            CRY2PHR: N-terminal photolyase homology region of Arabidopsis thaliana cryptochrome 2 binds to CIB1 upon exposure to blue light (Kennedy et al., 2010)
   2410..3117    +  CDS            mCherry: mCherry is a basic (constitutively fluorescent) red fluorescent protein published in 2004, derived from Discosoma sp.. It is reported to be a very rapidly-maturing monomer with low acid sensitivity.
   3118..3136    +  misc_feature   MCS (fragment): multiple cloning site
   3139..5082    +  CDS            RAF1 (sequence withheld): RAF1_HUMAN - Also known as RAF. Experimental evidence at protein level: Swiss-Prot protein existence level 1. Serine/threonine-protein kinase that acts as a regulatory link between the membrane-associated Ras GTPases and the MAPK/ERK cascade, and this critical regulatory link functions as a switch determining cell fate decisions including proliferation, differentiation, apoptosis, survival and oncogenic transformation. RAF1 activation initiates a mitogen-activated protein kinase (MAPK) cascade that comprises a sequential phosphorylation of the dual-specific MAPK kinases (MAP2K1/MEK1 and MAP2K2
   5114..5132    -  promoter       SP6 promoter: promoter for bacteriophage SP6 RNA polymerase
   5158..5382    +  polyA_signal   bGH poly(A) signal: bovine growth hormone polyadenylation signal
   5386..5407    +  promoter       SV40 promoter (fragment): SV40 enhancer and early promoter
   5428..5856    +  rep_origin     f1 ori (sequence partly withheld): f1 bacteriophage origin of replication; arrow indicates direction of (+) strand synthesis
   5870..6199    +  promoter       SV40 promoter: SV40 enhancer and early promoter
   6266..7057    +  CDS            neo: KKA2_KLEPN - Also known as kan, nptII. Experimental evidence at protein level: Swiss-Prot protein existence level 1. Resistance to kanamycin, neomycin, paromomycin, ribostamycin, butirosin and gentamicin B. From Klebsiella pneumoniae.
   7081..7239    +  CDS            ble (fragment): BLE_KLEPN - Experimental evidence at protein level: Swiss-Prot protein existence level 1. Binding protein with a strong affinity to the bleomycin family of antibiotics. Binds to CL990; an antimitotic-antibiotic compound. From Klebsiella pneumoniae.
   7234..7355    +  polyA_signal   SV40 poly(A) signal: SV40 polyadenylation signal
   7428..7444    -  protein_bind   lac operator: The lac repressor binds to the lac operator to inhibit transcription in E. coli. This inhibition can be relieved by adding lactose or isopropyl-β-D-thiogalactopyranoside (IPTG). lac repressor encoded by lacI
   7452..7482    -  promoter       lac promoter: promoter for the E. coli lac operon
   7497..7518    -  protein_bind   CAP binding site: CAP binding activates transcription in the presence of cAMP. E. coli catabolite activator protein
   7531..7623    -  CDS            lacI (fragment): lac repressor; lacI; The lac repressor binds to the lac operator to inhibit transcription in E. coli. This inhibition can be relieved by adding lactose or isopropyl-β-D-thiogalactopyranoside (IPTG).
   7806..8394    -  rep_origin     ori: high-copy-number ColE1/pMB1/pBR322/pUC origin of replication
   8565..9425    -  CDS            AmpR: β-lactamase; bla; confers resistance to ampicillin, carbenicillin, and related antibiotics
   9426..9530    -  promoter       AmpR promoter: bla
>Addgene plasmid #104066 | CRY2low-mCherry-Raf1 | addgene full sequence | sequence record 200691 | Addgene NGS Result
GAAAAGTGCCACCTGACGTCGACGGATCGGGAGATCTCCCGATCCCCTATGGTGCACTCTCAGTACAATC
TGCTCTGATGCCGCATAGTTAAGCCAGTATCTGCTCCCTGCTTGTGTGTTGGAGGTCGCTGAGTAGTGCG
CGAGCAAAATTTAAGCTACAACAAGGCAAGGCTTGACCGACAATTGCATGAAGAATCTGCTTAGGGTTAG
GCGTTTTGCGCTGCTTCGCGATGTACGGGCCAGATATACGCGTTGACATTGATTATTGACTAGTTATTAA
TAGTAATCAATTACGGGGTCATTAGTTCATAGCCCATATATGGAGTTCCGCGTTACATAACTTACGGTAA
ATGGCCCGCCTGGCTGACCGCCCAACGACCCCCGCCCATTGACGTCAATAATGACGTATGTTCCCATAGT
AACGCCAATAGGGACTTTCCATTGACGTCAATGGGTGGAGTATTTACGGTAAACTGCCCACTTGGCAGTA
CATCAAGTGTATCATATGCCAAGTACGCCCCCTATTGACGTCAATGACGGTAAATGGCCCGCCTGACATT
ATGCCCAGTACATGACCTTATGGGACTTTCCTACTTGGCAGTACATCTACGTATTAGTCATCGCTATTAC
CATGGTGATGCGGTTTTGGCAGTACATCAATGGGCGTGGATAGCGGTTTGACTCACGGGGATTTCCAAGT
CTCCACCCCATTGACGTCAATGGGAGTTTGTTTTGGCACCAAAATCAACGGGACTTTCCAAAATGTCGTA
ACAACTCCGCCCCATTGACGCAAATGGGCGGTAGGCGTGTACGGTGGGAGGTCTATATAAGCAGAGCTGG
TTTAGTGAACCGTCAGATCCGCTAGCGCTACCGGACTCAGATCTCGAGGCCACCATGAAGATGGACAAAA
AGACTATAGTTTGGTTTAGAAGAGACCTAAGGATTGAGGATAATCCTGCATTAGCAGCAGCTGCTCACGA
AGGATCTGTTTTTCCTGTCTTCATTTGGTGTCCTGAAGAAGAAGGACAGTTTTATCCTGGAAGAGCTTCA
AGATGGTGGATGAAACAATCACTTGCTCACTTATCTCAATCCTTGAAGGCTCTTGGATCTGACCTCACTT
TAATCAAAACCCACAACACGATTTCAGCGATCTTGGATTGTATCCGCGTTACCGGTGCTACAAAAGTCGT
CTTTAACCACCTCTATGATCCTGTTTCGTTAGTTCGGGACCATACCGTAAAGGAGAAGCTGGTGGAACGT
GGGATCTCTGTGCAAAGCTACAATGGAGATCTATTGTATGAACCGTGGGAGATATACTGCGAAAAGGGCA
AACCTTTTACGAGTTTCAATTCTTACTGGAAGAAATGCTTAGATATGTCGATTGAATCCGTTATGCTTCC
TCCTCCTTGGCGGTTGATGCCAATAACTGCAGCGGCTGAAGCGATTTGGGCGTGTTCGATTGAAGAACTA
GGGCTGGAGAATGAGGCCGAGAAACCGAGCAATGCGTTGTTAACTAGAGCTTGGTCTCCAGGATGGAGCA
ATGCTGATAAGTTACTAAATGAGTTCATCGAGAAGCAGTTGATAGATTATGCAAAGAACAGCAAGAAAGT
TGTTGGGAATTCTACTTCACTACTTTCTCCGTATCTCCATTTCGGGGAAATAAGCGTCAGACACGTTTTC
CAGTGTGCCCGGATGAAACAAATTATATGGGCAAGAGATAAGAACAGTGAAGGAGAAGAAAGTGCAGATC
TTTTTCTTAGGGGAATCGGTTTAAGAGAGTATTCTCGGTATATATGTTTCAACTTCCCGTTTACTCACGA
GCAATCGTTGTTGAGTCATCTTCGGTTTTTCCCTTGGGATGCTGATGTTGATAAGTTCAAGGCCTGGAGA
CAAGGCAGGACCGGTTATCCGTTGGTGGATGCCGGAATGAGAGAGCTTTGGGCTACCGGATGGATGCATA
ACAGAATAAGAGTGATTGTTTCAAGCTTTGCTGTGAAGTTTCTTCTCCTTCCATGGAAATGGGGAATGAA
GTATTTCTGGGATACACTTTTGGATGCTGATTTGGAATGTGACATCCTTGGCTGGCAGTATATCTCTGGG
AGTATCCCCGATGGCCACGAGCTTGATCGCTTGGACAATCCCGCGTTACAAGGCGCCAAATATGACCCAG
AAGGTGAGTACATAAGGCAATGGCTTCCCGAGCTTGCGAGATTGCCAACTGAATGGATCCATCATCCATG
GGACGCTCCTTTAACCGTACTCAAAGCTTCTGGTGTGGAACTCGGAACAAACTATGCGAAACCCATTGTA
GACATCGACACAGCTCGTGAGCTACTAGCTAAAGCTATTTCAAGAACCGAGGAAGACGAATTCGATAGTG
CTGGTAGTGCTGGTAGTGCTGGTACTAGTATGGTGAGCAAGGGCGAGGAGGATAACATGGCCATCATCAA
GGAGTTCATGCGCTTCAAGGTGCACATGGAGGGCTCCGTGAACGGCCACGAGTTCGAGATCGAGGGCGAG
GGCGAGGGCCGCCCCTACGAGGGCACCCAGACCGCCAAGCTGAAGGTGACCAAGGGTGGCCCCCTGCCCT
TCGCCTGGGACATCCTGTCCCCTCAGTTCATGTACGGCTCCAAGGCCTACGTGAAGCACCCCGCCGACAT
CCCCGACTACTTGAAGCTGTCCTTCCCCGAGGGCTTCAAGTGGGAGCGCGTGATGAACTTCGAGGACGGC
GGCGTGGTGACCGTGACCCAGGACTCCTCCCTGCAGGACGGCGAGTTCATCTACAAGGTGAAGCTGCGCG
GCACCAACTTCCCCTCCGACGGCCCCGTAATGCAGAAGAAGACCATGGGCTGGGAGGCCTCCTCCGAGCG
GATGTACCCCGAGGACGGCGCCCTGAAGGGCGAGATCAAGCAGAGGCTGAAGCTGAAGGACGGCGGCCAC
TACGACGCTGAGGTCAAGACCACCTACAAGGCCAAGAAGCCCGTGCAGCTGCCCGGCGCCTACAACGTCA
ACATCAAGTTGGACATCACCTCCCACAACGAGGACTACACCATCGTGGAACAGTACGAACGCGCCGAGGG
CCGCCACTCCACCGGCGGCATGGACGAGCTGTACAAGTCCGGACTCAGATCTCGAGTG
[1944 nt withheld, positions 3139-5082]
TAAGCGGCCGCTCGAGTCTAGAGGGCCCTATTCTATAGTGTCACCTAAATGCTAGAGCTCGCTGATCAGC
CTCGACTGTGCCTTCTAGTTGCCAGCCATCTGTTGTTTGCCCCTCCCCCGTGCCTTCCTTGACCCTGGAA
GGTGCCACTCCCACTGTCCTTTCCTAATAAAATGAGGAAATTGCATCGCATTGTCTGAGTAGGTGTCATT
CTATTCTGGGGGGTGGGGTGGGGCAGGACAGCAAGGGGGAGGATTGGGAAGACAATAGCAGGCATGCTGG
GGATGCGGTGGGCTCTATGGCTTCTGAGGCGGAAAGAACCAGCTGGGGCTCTAGGGGGTATCCCC
[124 nt withheld, positions 5428-5551]
C
[91 nt withheld, positions 5553-5643]
A
[49 nt withheld, positions 5645-5693]
CCTTTGACGTTGGAGTCCACGTTCTTT
[37 nt withheld, positions 5721-5757]
ACCCTATCTCGGTCTATTCTTTTGATTTATAAGGGATTTTGCCGATTTCGGCCTATTGGTTAAAAAATGA
GCTGATTTAACAAAAATTTAACGCGAATTAATTCTGTGGAATGTGTGTCAGTTAGGGTGTGGAAAGTCCC
CAGGCTCCCCAGCAGGCAGAAGTATGCAAAGCATGCATCTCAATTAGTCAGCAACCAGGTGTGGAAAGTC
CCCAGGCTCCCCAGCAGGCAGAAGTATGCAAAGCATGCATCTCAATTAGTCAGCAACCATAGTCCCGCCC
CTAACTCCGCCCATCCCGCCCCTAACTCCGCCCAGTTCCGCCCATTCTCCGCCCCATGGCTGACTAATTT
TTTTTATTTATGCAGAGGCCGAGGCCGCCTCTGCCTCTGAGCTATTCCAGAAGTAGTGAGGAGGCTTTTT
TGGAGGCCTAGGCTTTTGCAAAAAGCTCCCGGGAGCTTGTATATCCATTTTCGGATCTGATCAAGAGACA
GGATGAGGATCGTTTCGCATGATTGAACAAGATGGATTGCACGCAGGTTCTCCGGCCGCTTGGGTGGAGA
GGCTATTCGGCTATGACTGGGCACAACAGACAATCGGCTGCTCTGATGCCGCCGTGTTCCGGCTGTCAGC
GCAGGGGCGCCCGGTTCTTTTTGTCAAGACCGACCTGTCCGGTGCCCTGAATGAACTGCAGGACGAGGCA
GCGCGGCTATCGTGGCTGGCCACGACGGGCGTTCCTTGCGCAGCTGTGCTCGACGTTGTCACTGAAGCGG
GAAGGGACTGGCTGCTATTGGGCGAAGTGCCGGGGCAGGATCTCCTGTCATCTCACCTTGCTCCTGCCGA
GAAAGTATCCATCATGGCTGATGCAATGCGGCGGCTGCATACGCTTGATCCGGCTACCTGCCCATTCGAC
CACCAAGCGAAACATCGCATCGAGCGAGCACGTACTCGGATGGAAGCCGGTCTTGTCGATCAGGATGATC
TGGACGAAGAGCATCAGGGGCTCGCGCCAGCCGAACTGTTCGCCAGGCTCAAGGCGCGCATGCCCGACGG
CGAGGATCTCGTCGTGACCCATGGCGATGCCTGCTTGCCGAATATCATGGTGGAAAATGGCCGCTTTTCT
GGATTCATCGACTGTGGCCGGCTGGGTGTGGCGGACCGCTATCAGGACATAGCGTTGGCTACCCGTGATA
TTGCTGAAGAGCTTGGCGGCGAATGGGCTGACCGCTTCCTCGTGCTTTACGGTATCGCCGCTCCCGATTC
GCAGCGCATCGCCTTCTATCGCCTTCTTGACGAGTTCTTCTGAGCGGGACTCTGGGGTTCGAAATGACCG
ACCAAGCGACGCCCAACCTGCCATCACGAGATTTCGATTCCACCGCCGCCTTCTATGAAAGGTTGGGCTT
CGGAATCGTTTTCCGGGACGCCGGCTGGATGATCCTCCAGCGCGGGGATCTCATGCTGGAGTTCTTCGCC
CACCCCAACTTGTTTATTGCAGCTTATAATGGTTACAAATAAAGCAATAGCATCACAAATTTCACAAATA
AAGCATTTTTTTCACTGCATTCTAGTTGTGGTTTGTCCAAACTCATCAATGTATCTTATCATGTCTGTAT
ACCGTCGACCTCTAGCTAGAGCTTGGCGTAATCATGGTCATAGCTGTTTCCTGTGTGAAATTGTTATCCG
CTCACAATTCCACACAACATACGAGCCGGAAGCATAAAGTGTAAAGCCTGGGGTGCCTAATGAGTGAGCT
AACTCACATTAATTGCGTTGCGCTCACTGCCCGCTTTCCAGTCGGGAAACCTGTCGTGCCAGCTGCATTA
ATGAATCGGCCAACGCGCGGGGAGAGGCGGTTTGCGTATTGGGCGCTCTTCCGCTTCCTCGCTCACTGAC
TCGCTGCGCTCGGTCGTTCGGCTGCGGCGAGCGGTATCAGCTCACTCAAAGGCGGTAATACGGTTATCCA
CAGAATCAGGGGATAACGCAGGAAAGAACATGTGAGCAAAAGGCCAGCAAAAGGCCAGGAACCGTAAAAA
GGCCGCGTTGCTGGCGTTTTTCCATAGGCTCCGCCCCCCTGACGAGCATCACAAAAATCGACGCTCAAGT
CAGAGGTGGCGAAACCCGACAGGACTATAAAGATACCAGGCGTTTCCCCCTGGAAGCTCCCTCGTGCGCT
CTCCTGTTCCGACCCTGCCGCTTACCGGATACCTGTCCGCCTTTCTCCCTTCGGGAAGCGTGGCGCTTTC
TCATAGCTCACGCTGTAGGTATCTCAGTTCGGTGTAGGTCGTTCGCTCCAAGCTGGGCTGTGTGCACGAA
CCCCCCGTTCAGCCCGACCGCTGCGCCTTATCCGGTAACTATCGTCTTGAGTCCAACCCGGTAAGACACG
ACTTATCGCCACTGGCAGCAGCCACTGGTAACAGGATTAGCAGAGCGAGGTATGTAGGCGGTGCTACAGA
GTTCTTGAAGTGGTGGCCTAACTACGGCTACACTAGAAGAACAGTATTTGGTATCTGCGCTCTGCTGAAG
CCAGTTACCTTCGGAAAAAGAGTTGGTAGCTCTTGATCCGGCAAACAAACCACCGCTGGTAGCGGTGGTT
TTTTTGTTTGCAAGCAGCAGATTACGTGCAGAAAAAAAGGATCTCAAGAAGATCCTTTGATCTTTTCTAC
GGGGTCTGACGCTCAGTGGAACGAAAACTCACGTTAAGGGATTTTGGTCATGAGATTATCAAAAAGGATC
TTCACCTAGATCCTTTTAAATTAAAAATGAAGTTTTAAATCAATCTAAAGTATATATGAGTAAACTTGGT
CTGACAGTTACCAATGCTTAATCAGTGAGGCACCTATCTCAGCGATCTGTCTATTTCGTTCATCCATAGT
TGCCTGACTCCCCGTCGTGTAGATAACTACGATACGGGAGGGCTTACCATCTGGCCCCAGTGCTGCAATG
ATACCGCGAGACCCACGCTCACCGGCTCCAGATTTATCAGCAATAAACCAGCCAGCCGGAAGGGCCGAGC
GCAGAAGTGGTCCTGCAACTTTATCCGCCTCCATCCAGTCTATTAATTGTTGCCGGGAAGCTAGAGTAAG
TAGTTCGCCAGTTAATAGTTTGCGCAACGTTGTTGCCATTGCTACAGGCATCGTGGTGTCACGCTCGTCG
TTTGGTATGGCTTCATTCAGCTCCGGTTCCCAACGATCAAGGCGAGTTACATGATCCCCCATGTTGTGCA
AAAAAGCGGTTAGCTCCTTCGGTCCTCCGATCGTTGTCAGAAGTAAGTTGGCCGCAGTGTTATCACTCAT
GGTTATGGCAGCACTGCATAATTCTCTTACTGTCATGCCATCCGTAAGATGCTTTTCTGTGACTGGTGAG
TACTCAACCAAGTCATTCTGAGAATAGTGTATGCGGCGACCGAGTTGCTCTTGCCCGGCGTCAATACGGG
ATAATACCGCGCCACATAGCAGAACTTTAAAAGTGCTCATCATTGGAAAACGTTCTTCGGGGCGAAAACT
CTCAAGGATCTTACCGCTGTTGAGATCCAGTTCGATGTAACCCACTCGTGCACCCAACTGATCTTCAGCA
TCTTTTACTTTCACCAGCGTTTCTGGGTGAGCAAAAACAGGAAGGCAAAATGCCGCAAAAAAGGGAATAA
GGGCGACACGGAAATGTTGAATACTCATACTCTTCCTTTTTCAATATTATTGAAGCATTTATCAGGGTTA
TTGTCTCATGAGCGGATACATATTTGAATGTATTTAGAAAAATAAACAAATAGGGGTTCCGCGCACATTT
CCCC
